Addgene plasmid #247006: pFB1.HMBP-Prs.AEBP2iso2.mt1A
Purpose: Expresses human AEBP2iso2.mt1A (with twelve glu-to-ala mutations) in insect cells, under a C3-cleavable (PreScission Protease) N-terminal hexahistidine-MBP tag.
Depositing lab: Chen Davidovich. Depositing organization: Monash University. Publication: Auto-inhibition of PRC2 by the broadly expressed long isoform of AEBP2. Mucha M, Lai Z, McKenzie NJ, Matra F, Boudes M, Flanigan SF, Alejo-Vinogradova MT, Monger C, Zhang Q, Nimmo D, Healy E, Silva AJ, Angelov D, Reck DM, Holland G, Atmaca ZE, King HE, Hamilton M, Glancy E, Nolan J, Weatheritt RJ, Bell O, Vermeulen M, Davidovich C, Bracken AP. EMBO J. 2025 Dec;44(23):6979-7020. doi: 10.1038/s44318-025-00616-9. Epub 2025 Oct 30. PubMed 41168462.
Backbone
  Vector backbone: pFast.Bac1 (pFB1.HMBP.A3.PrS.ybbR)
  Vector type: Insect Expression
Growth in bacteria
  Bacterial resistance: Ampicillin and Gentamicin, 100 & 10 μg/mL
  Growth temperature: 37°C
  Growth strain: DH5alpha
  Copy number: High Copy
Gene/Insert
  Gene/Insert name: AEBP2iso2.mt1A
  Species: H. sapiens (human)
  Mutation: E37A, E38A, E39A, E40A, E41A, E42A, E43A, E44A, E45A, E46A, E47A, E48A
  Entrez Gene: AEBP2
  Promoter: Polyhedrin
  Tag / fusion protein: 6xHis-MBP (N terminal on backbone)
  Cloning method: Gibson Cloning
Terms and licenses: Academic/Nonprofit Terms; Industry Terms: Not Available to Industry
How to cite: pFB1.HMBP-Prs.AEBP2iso2.mt1A was a gift from Chen Davidovich (Addgene plasmid # 247006 ; http://n2t.net/addgene:247006 ; RRID:Addgene_247006)
