[The description below was written by a language model from this plasmid's Addgene catalogue record and pLannotate feature annotations shown in this document.]
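Description:
pFB1.HMBP-Prs.AEBP2iso2.mt1A is a 7.4 kb baculovirus donor (transfer) plasmid built on a pFastBac1 derivative for producing a mutant form of human AEBP2 in insect cells. It is maintained in E. coli as a high-copy plasmid through a ColE1/pUC-type origin, with an f1 origin also present. Selection uses ampicillin (β-lactamase) and gentamicin (aacC1 acetyltransferase driven by the integron Pc promoter). The gentamicin marker and the expression cassette lie between the Tn7R and Tn7L mini-Tn7 ends. In the standard pFastBac arrangement, this lets the segment be transposed into a baculovirus shuttle genome (bacmid) in a suitable E. coli host, yielding recombinant virus for infecting insect cells.

The cassette is driven by the Autographa californica polyhedrin promoter, a very strong late viral promoter, and ends with an SV40 polyadenylation signal; the short large T antigen fragment annotated just upstream of it is probably a remnant of that SV40 region. The open reading frame encodes an N-terminal hexahistidine tag and a signal-sequence-less, cytosolic maltose-binding protein, followed by a PreScission (3C) protease cleavage site and then AEBP2 isoform 2. The His tag and protease site are stated in the catalogue entry but are not annotated individually in the feature table. The insert, placed by Gibson assembly, carries twelve consecutive glutamate-to-alanine substitutions (E37A through E48A), which neutralise an acidic stretch near the N-terminus.

AEBP2 is an accessory subunit of Polycomb repressive complex 2, the H3K27 methyltransferase. The His-MBP tag allows affinity purification and can aid solubility, and it can be cleaved off afterwards. The construct therefore suits preparing recombinant mutant AEBP2 for biochemical study, in line with the associated work on PRC2 auto-inhibition by the long AEBP2 isoform.
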