Features (pLannotate 1.2.2; 16 found; start..end, strand, type, name):
      2..456     +  rep_origin     f1 ori (sequence partly withheld): f1 bacteriophage origin of replication; arrow indicates direction of (+) strand synthesis
    482..586     +  promoter       AmpR promoter: bla
    587..1447    +  CDS            AmpR: β-lactamase; bla; confers resistance to ampicillin, carbenicillin, and related antibiotics
   1618..2206    +  rep_origin     ori: high-copy-number ColE1/pMB1/pBR322/pUC origin of replication
   2381..2432    -  misc_feature   bom (fragment): basis of mobility region from pBR322
   2500..2724    -  mobile_element Tn7R: mini-Tn7 element (right end of the Tn7 transposon) Tn7
   2791..3324    -  CDS            GmR: gentamycin acetyltransferase; aacC1; confers resistance to gentamycin
   3494..3522    -  promoter       Pc promoter: intI1 (promoter lies within the coding sequence); class 1 integron promoter
   3500..3847    -  CDS            YPR2_ECOLX (fragment): Protein predicted: Swiss-Prot protein existence level 4. From Escherichia coli.
   3872..3963    +  promoter       polyhedrin promoter: polh from Autographa californica; promoter for the baculovirus polyhedrin gene
   4048..5145    +  CDS            MBP: maltose binding protein from E. coli; malE (mutated); This version of the gene does not encode a signal sequence, so MBP will remain in the cytosol.
   5209..6714    +  CDS            AEBP2: AEBP2_HUMAN - Experimental evidence at protein level: Swiss-Prot protein existence level 1. Acts as an accessory subunit for the core Polycomb repressive complex 2 (PRC2), which mediates histone H3K27 (H3K27me3) trimethylation on chromatin leading to transcriptional repression of the affected target gene (PubMed:15225548, PubMed:31959557, PubMed:29499137). Plays a role in nucleosome localization of the PRC2 complex (PubMed:29499137). From Homo sapiens (Human).
   6777..6860    +  CDS            large T antigen (fragment): large T antigen from SV40 (simian virus 40)
   6883..7017    +  polyA_signal   SV40 poly(A) signal: SV40 polyadenylation signal
   7046..7211    -  mobile_element Tn7L: mini-Tn7 element (left end of the Tn7 transposon) Tn7
   7374..7390    +  CDS            lacZα (fragment): LacZα fragment of β-galactosidase; lacZ fragment
>Addgene plasmid #247006 | pFB1.HMBP-Prs.AEBP2iso2.mt1A | addgene full sequence | sequence record 493369 | Addgene NGS Result
G
[124 nt withheld, positions 2-125]
C
[91 nt withheld, positions 127-217]
A
[49 nt withheld, positions 219-267]
CCTTTGACGTTGGAGTCCACGTTCTT
[37 nt withheld, positions 294-330]
ACCCTATCTCGGTCTATTCTTTTGATTTATAAGGGATTTTGCCGATTTCGGCCTATTGGTTAAAAAATGA
GCTGATTTAACAAAAATTTAACGCGAATTTTAACAAAATATTAACGCTTACAATTTAGGTGGCACTTTTC
GGGGAAATGTGCGCGGAACCCCTATTTGTTTATTTTTCTAAATACATTCAAATATGTATCCGCTCATGAG
ACAATAACCCTGATAAATGCTTCAATAATATTGAAAAAGGAAGAGTATGAGTATTCAACATTTCCGTGTC
GCCCTTATTCCCTTTTTTGCGGCATTTTGCCTTCCTGTTTTTGCTCACCCAGAAACGCTGGTGAAAGTAA
AAGATGCTGAAGATCAGTTGGGTGCACGAGTGGGTTACATCGAACTGGATCTCAACAGCGGTAAGATCCT
TGAGAGTTTTCGCCCCGAAGAACGTTTTCCAATGATGAGCACTTTTAAAGTTCTGCTATGTGGCGCGGTA
TTATCCCGTATTGACGCCGGGCAAGAGCAACTCGGTCGCCGCATACACTATTCTCAGAATGACTTGGTTG
AGTACTCACCAGTCACAGAAAAGCATCTTACGGATGGCATGACAGTAAGAGAATTATGCAGTGCTGCCAT
AACCATGAGTGATAACACTGCGGCCAACTTACTTCTGACAACGATCGGAGGACCGAAGGAGCTAACCGCT
TTTTTGCACAACATGGGGGATCATGTAACTCGCCTTGATCGTTGGGAACCGGAGCTGAATGAAGCCATAC
CAAACGACGAGCGTGACACCACGATGCCTGTAGCAATGGCAACAACGTTGCGCAAACTATTAACTGGCGA
ACTACTTACTCTAGCTTCCCGGCAACAATTAATAGACTGGATGGAGGCGGATAAAGTTGCAGGACCACTT
CTGCGCTCGGCCCTTCCGGCTGGCTGGTTTATTGCTGATAAATCTGGAGCCGGTGAGCGTGGGTCTCGCG
GTATCATTGCAGCACTGGGGCCAGATGGTAAGCCCTCCCGTATCGTAGTTATCTACACGACGGGGAGTCA
GGCAACTATGGATGAACGAAATAGACAGATCGCTGAGATAGGTGCCTCACTGATTAAGCATTGGTAACTG
TCAGACCAAGTTTACTCATATATACTTTAGATTGATTTAAAACTTCATTTTTAATTTAAAAGGATCTAGG
TGAAGATCCTTTTTGATAATCTCATGACCAAAATCCCTTAACGTGAGTTTTCGTTCCACTGAGCGTCAGA
CCCCGTAGAAAAGATCAAAGGATCTTCTTGAGATCCTTTTTTTCTGCGCGTAATCTGCTGCTTGCAAACA
AAAAAACCACCGCTACCAGCGGTGGTTTGTTTGCCGGATCAAGAGCTACCAACTCTTTTTCCGAAGGTAA
CTGGCTTCAGCAGAGCGCAGATACCAAATACTGTTCTTCTAGTGTAGCCGTAGTTAGGCCACCACTTCAA
GAACTCTGTAGCACCGCCTACATACCTCGCTCTGCTAATCCTGTTACCAGTGGCTGCTGCCAGTGGCGAT
AAGTCGTGTCTTACCGGGTTGGACTCAAGACGATAGTTACCGGATAAGGCGCAGCGGTCGGGCTGAACGG
GGGGTTCGTGCACACAGCCCAGCTTGGAGCGAACGACCTACACCGAACTGAGATACCTACAGCGTGAGCT
ATGAGAAAGCGCCACGCTTCCCGAAGGGAGAAAGGCGGACAGGTATCCGGTAAGCGGCAGGGTCGGAACA
GGAGAGCGCACGAGGGAGCTTCCAGGGGGAAACGCCTGGTATCTTTATAGTCCTGTCGGGTTTCGCCACC
TCTGACTTGAGCGTCGATTTTTGTGATGCTCGTCAGGGGGGCGGAGCCTATGGAAAAACGCCAGCAACGC
GGCCTTTTTACGGTTCCTGGCCTTTTGCTCACATGTTCTTTCCTGCGTTATCCCCTGATTCTGTGGATAA
CCGTATTACCGCCTTTGAGTGAGCTGATACCGCTCGCCGCAGCCGAACGACCGAGCGCAGCGAGTCAGTG
AGCGAGGAAGCGGAAGAGCGCCTGATGCGGTATTTTCTCCTTACGCATCTGTGCGGTATTTCACACCGCA
TAGACCAGCCGCGTAACCTGGCAAAATCGGTTACGGTTGAGTAATAAATGGATGCCCTGCGTAAGCGGGT
GTGGGCGGACAATAAAGTCTTAAACTGAACAAAATAGATCTAAACTATGACAATAAAGTCTTAAACTAGA
CAGAATAGTTGTAAACTGAAATCAGTCCAGTTATGCTGTGAAAAAGCATACTGGACTTTTGTTATGGCTA
AAGCAAACTCTTCATTTTCTGAAGTGCAAATTGCCCGTCGTATTAAAGAGGGGCGTGGCCAAGGGCATGG
TAAAGACTATATTCGCGGCGTTGTGACAATTTACCGAACAACTCCGCGGCCGGGAAGCCGATCTCGGCTT
GAACGAATTGTTAGGTGGCGGTACTTGGGTCGATATCAAAGTGCATCACTTCTTCCCGTATGCCCAACTT
TGTATAGAGAGCCACTGCGGGATCGTCACCGTAATCTGCTTGCACGTAGATCACATAAGCACCAAGCGCG
TTGGCCTCATGCTTGAGGAGATTGATGAGCGCGGTGGCAATGCCCTGCCTCCGGTGCTCGCCGGAGACTG
CGAGATCATAGATATAGATCTCACTACGCGGCTGCTCAAACTTGGGCAGAACGTAAGCCGCGAGAGCGCC
AACAACCGCTTCTTGGTCGAAGGCAGCAAGCGCGATGAATGTCTTACTACGGAGCAAGTTCCCGAGGTAA
TCGGAGTCCGGCTGATGTTGGGAGTAGGTGGCTACGTCTCCGAACTCACGACCGAAAAGATCAAGAGCAG
CCCGCATGGATTTGACTTGGTCAGGGCCGAGCCTACATGTGCGAATGATGCCCATACTTGAGCCACCTAA
CTTTGTTTTAGGGCGACTGCCCTGCTGCGTAACATCGTTGCTGCTGCGTAACATCAAACATCGACCCACG
GCGTAACGCGCTTGCTGCTTGGATGCCCGAGGCATAGACTGTACAAAAAAACAGTCATAACAAGCCATGA
AAACCGCCACTGCGCCGTTACCACCGCTGCGTTCGGTCAAGGTTCTGGACCAGTTGCGTGAGCGCATACG
CTACTTGCATTACAGTTTACGAACCGAACAGGCTTATGTCAACTGGGTTCGTGCCTTCATCCGTTTCCAC
GGTGTGCGTCACCCGGCAACCTTGGGCAGCAGCGAAGTCGAGGCATTTCTGTCCTGGCTGGCGAACGAGC
GCAAGGTTTCGGTCTCCACGCATCGTCAGGCATTGGCGGCCTTGCTGTTCTTCTACGGCAAGGTGCTGTG
CACGGATCTGCCCTGGCTTCAGGAGATCGGAAGACCTCGGCCGTCGCGGCGCTTGCCGGTGGTGCTGACC
CCGGATGAAGTGGTTCGCATCCTCGGTTTTCTGGAAGGCGAGCATCGTTTGTTCGCCCAGGACTCTAGCT
ATAGTTCTAGTGGTTGGCTACATACTCCGGAATATTAATAGATCATGGAGATAATTAAAATGATAACCAT
CTCGCAAATAAATAAGTATTTTACTGTTTTCGTAACAGTTTTGTAATAAAAAAACCTATAAATATTCCGG
ATTATTCATACCGTCCCACCATCGGGCGCGGATCTCGGTCCGAAACCATGGGTCATCACCATCATCATCA
CGGTACCAAAACTGAAGAAGGTAAACTGGTAATCTGGATTAACGGCGATAAAGGCTATAACGGTCTCGCT
GAAGTCGGTAAGAAATTCGAGAAAGATACCGGAATTAAAGTCACCGTTGAGCATCCGGATAAACTGGAAG
AGAAATTCCCACAGGTTGCGGCAACTGGCGATGGCCCTGACATTATCTTCTGGGCACACGACCGCTTTGG
TGGCTACGCTCAATCTGGCCTGTTGGCTGAAATCACCCCGGACAAAGCGTTCCAGGACAAGCTGTATCCG
TTTACCTGGGATGCCGTACGTTACAACGGCAAGCTGATTGCTTACCCGATCGCTGTTGAAGCGTTATCGC
TGATTTATAACAAAGATCTGCTGCCGAACCCGCCAAAAACCTGGGAAGAGATCCCGGCGCTGGATAAAGA
ACTGAAAGCGAAAGGTAAGAGCGCGCTGATGTTCAACCTGCAAGAACCGTACTTCACCTGGCCGCTGATT
GCTGCTGACGGGGGTTATGCGTTCAAGTATGAAAACGGCAAGTACGACATTAAAGACGTGGGCGTGGATA
ACGCTGGCGCGAAAGCGGGTCTGACCTTCCTGGTTGACCTGATTAAAAACAAACACATGAATGCAGACAC
CGATTACTCCATCGCAGAAGCTGCCTTTAATAAAGGCGAAACAGCGATGACCATCAACGGCCCGTGGGCA
TGGTCCAACATCGACACCAGCAAAGTGAATTATGGTGTAACGGTACTGCCGACCTTCAAGGGTCAACCAT
CCAAACCGTTCGTTGGCGTGCTGAGCGCAGGTATTAACGCCGCCAGTCCGAACAAAGAGCTGGCAAAAGA
GTTCCTCGAAAACTATCTGCTGACTGATGAAGGTCTGGAAGCGGTTAATAAAGACAAACCGCTGGGTGCC
GTAGCGCTGAAGTCTTACGAGGAAGAGTTGGCGAAAGATCCACGTATTGCCGCCACCATGGAAAACGCCC
AGAAAGGTGAAATCATGCCGAACATCCCGCAGATGTCCGCTTTCTGGTATGCCGTGCGTACTGCGGTGAT
CAACGCCGCCAGCGGTCGTCAGACTGTCGATGAAGCCCTGAAAGACGCGCAGACTGCGGCCGCAGGCACC
GATTACGATATCCCAACGACCCTGGAAGTTCTGTTCCAGGGGCCCGGGGCCGCTGCAATTACCGATATGG
CTGATCTCGAGGAGTTGTCCAGGCTCAGCCCATTGCCCCCCGGTAGTCCGGGCAGTGCTGCCAGAGGTAG
AGCTGAGCCACCAGCAGCTGCTGCAGCTGCTGCAGCAGCAGCCGCAGCTGCAGAGGCAGAAGCAGTGGCA
GCCCTGCTTTTGAATGGCGGATCTGGAGGCGGAGGCGGCGGTGGTGGTGGAGGCGTTGGCGGCGGCGAGG
CAGAGACTATGAGCGAGCCTAGTCCTGAGTCAGCATCTCAAGCTGGCGAGGACGAAGACGAGGAGGAGGA
CGACGAGGAGGAGGAAGATGAGAGCAGCAGCAGCGGCGGGGGTGAGGAGGAGAGTAGCGCCGAGAGCCTG
GTGGGCAGCAGCGGCGGGAGCAGCAGCGACGAGACCCGCTCGTTGAGCCCCGGCGCCGCCAGCAGCAGCA
GCGGGGATGGGGACGGCAAGGAGGGCCTGGAGGAGCCCAAGGGACCGCGGGGCAGCCAGGGCGGCGGCGG
GGGCGGCAGCAGTAGCAGCAGCGTAGTCTCCAGCGGCGGCGACGAGGGCTACGGGACTGGGGGAGGCGGA
AGCAGCGCGACCTCCGGGGGCCGGCGGGGCAGCTTGGAGATGTCGTCGGATGGGGAACCCCTGAGCCGCA
TGGACTCGGAGGACAGCATAAGCAGTACTATAATGGATGTAGACAGCACAATTTCCAGTGGGCGTTCAAC
TCCAGCAATGATGAATGGACAAGGAAGCACTACTTCTTCAAGCAAAAATATTGCCTATAATTGTTGTTGG
GACCAGTGCCAGGCTTGCTTCAACTCTAGCCCAGATCTGGCAGATCACATCCGTTCCATACATGTAGATG
GTCAGCGAGGAGGGGTATTTGTTTGCTTATGGAAAGGTTGTAAAGTATATAACACTCCATCTACCAGTCA
AAGTTGGTTACAAAGGCATATGCTGACACACAGTGGAGACAAACCTTTCAAGTGTGTTGTTGGTGGCTGC
AATGCCAGCTTTGCTTCTCAGGGAGGGCTAGCTCGTCATGTACCCACACACTTCAGTCAGCAGAACTCCT
CAAAAGTTTCTAGCCAGCCAAAGGCCAAAGAAGAATCTCCTTCTAAAGCTGGAATGAACAAAAGGAGGAA
ATTAAAGAACAAAAGACGACGCTCATTGCCACGGCCACATGATTTCTTCGATGCACAAACACTGGATGCG
ATAAGACATCGAGCCATATGCTTTAACCTCTCAGCTCATATAGAAAGTTTAGGGAAGGGACACAGTGTTG
TTTTTCATAGTACTGTAATAGCTAAGAGAAAAGAAGATTCTGGGAAGATCAAACTTTTGCTTCATTGGAT
GCCTGAAGACATTCTGCCTGATGTGTGGGTGAATGAAAGTGAACGACATCAGTTAAAAACTAAAGTAGTT
CATTTATCAAAGCTACCCAAAGATACTGCCTTGCTTTTGGACCCAAACATATACAGAACAATGCCGCAGA
AGAGGTTGAAGAGGTGATAATCTAGAGCCTGCAGTCTCGAGGCATGCGGTACCAAGCTTGTCGAGAAGTA
CTAGAGGATCATAATCAGCCATACCACATTTGTAGAGGTTTTACTTGCTTTAAAAAACCTCCCACACCTC
CCCCTGAACCTGAAACATAAAATGAATGCAATTGTTGTTGTTAACTTGTTTATTGCAGCTTATAATGGTT
ACAAATAAAGCAATAGCATCACAAATTTCACAAATAAAGCATTTTTTTCACTGCATTCTAGTTGTGGTTT
GTCCAAACTCATCAATGTATCTTATCATGTCTGGATCTGATCACTGATATCGCCTAGGAGATCCGAACCA
GATAAGTGAAATCTAGTTCCAAACTATTTTGTCATTTTTAATTTTCGTATTAGCTTACGACGCTACACCC
AGTTCCCATCTATTTTGTCACTCTTCCCTAAATAATCCTTAAAAACTCCATTTCCACCCCTCCCAGTTCC
CAACTATTTTGTCCGCCCACAGCGGGGCATTTTTCTTCCTGTTATGTTTTTAATCAAACATCCTGCCAAC
TCCATGTGACAAACCGTCATCTTCGGCTACTTTTTCTCTGTCACAGAATGAAAATTTTTCTGTCATCTCT
TCGTTATTAATGTTTGTAATTGACTGAATATCAACGCTTATTTGCAGCCTGAATGGCGAATGG
