>Addgene plasmid #247006 | pFB1.HMBP-Prs.AEBP2iso2.mt1A | depositor partial sequence | sequence record 488547 | insert
ATGGCCGCTGCAATTACCGATATGGCTGATCTCGAGGAGTTGTCCAGGCTCAGCCCATTGCCCCCCGGTA
GTCCGGGCAGTGCTGCCAGAGGTAGAGCTGAGCCACCAGCAGCTGCTGCAGCTGCTGCAGCAGCAGCCGC
AGCTGCAGAGGCAGAAGCAGTGGCAGCCCTGCTTTTGAATGGCGGATCTGGAGGCGGAGGCGGCGGTGGT
GGTGGAGGCGTTGGCGGCGGCGAGGCAGAGACTATGAGCGAGCCTAGTCCTGAGTCAGCATCTCAAGCTG
GCGAGGACGAAGACGAGGAGGAGGACGACGAGGAGGAGGAAGATGAGAGCAGCAGCAGCGGCGGGGGTGA
GGAGGAGAGTAGCGCCGAGAGCCTGGTGGGCAGCAGCGGCGGGAGCAGCAGCGACGAGACCCGCTCGTTG
AGCCCCGGCGCCGCCAGCAGCAGCAGCGGGGATGGGGACGGCAAGGAGGGCCTGGAGGAGCCCAAGGGAC
CGCGGGGCAGCCAGGGCGGCGGCGGGGGCGGCAGCAGTAGCAGCAGCGTAGTCTCCAGCGGCGGCGACGA
GGGCTACGGGACTGGGGGAGGCGGAAGCAGCGCGACCTCCGGGGGCCGGCGGGGCAGCTTGGAGATGTCG
TCGGATGGGGAACCCCTGAGCCGCATGGACTCGGAGGACAGCATAAGCAGTACTATAATGGATGTAGACA
GCACAATTTCCAGTGGGCGTTCAACTCCAGCAATGATGAATGGACAAGGAAGCACTACTTCTTCAAGCAA
AAATATTGCCTATAATTGTTGTTGGGACCAGTGCCAGGCTTGCTTCAACTCTAGCCCAGATCTGGCAGAT
CACATCCGTTCCATACATGTAGATGGTCAGCGAGGAGGGGTATTTGTTTGCTTATGGAAAGGTTGTAAAG
TATATAACACTCCATCTACCAGTCAAAGTTGGTTACAAAGGCATATGCTGACACACAGTGGAGACAAACC
TTTCAAGTGTGTTGTTGGTGGCTGCAATGCCAGCTTTGCTTCTCAGGGAGGGCTAGCTCGTCATGTACCC
ACACACTTCAGTCAGCAGAACTCCTCAAAAGTTTCTAGCCAGCCAAAGGCCAAAGAAGAATCTCCTTCTA
AAGCTGGAATGAACAAAAGGAGGAAATTAAAGAACAAAAGACGACGCTCATTACCACGGCCACATGATTT
CTTCGATGCACAAACACTGGATGCGATAAGACATCGAGCCATATGCTTTAACCTCTCAGCTCATATAGAA
AGTTTAGGGAAGGGACACAGTGTTGTTTTTCATAGTACTGTAATAGCTAAGAGAAAAGAAGATTCTGGGA
AGATCAAACTTTTGCTTCATTGGATGCCTGAAGACATTCTGCCTGATGTGTGGGTGAATGAAAGTGAACG
ACATCAGTTAAAAACTAAAGTAGTTCATTTATCAAAGCTACCCAAAGATACTGCCTTGCTTTTGGACCCA
AACATATACAGAACAATGCCGCAGAAGAGGTTGAAGAGGTAA
